Addgene plasmid #88861: pYTP MYRF sg5
Purpose: pAC154-dual-dCas9VP160-sgExpression with MYRF sg5 cloned into BbsI site
Depositing lab: Mahmoud Pouladi. Depositing organization: Translational Laboratory in Genetic Medicine, BMSI, A*STAR.
Backbone
  Vector backbone: pAC154-dual-dCas9VP160-sgExpression
  Backbone manufacturer: Rudolf Jaenisch (Addgene plasmid # 48240)
  Vector type: Mammalian Expression, CRISPR
Growth in bacteria
  Bacterial resistance: Ampicillin, 100 μg/mL
  Growth temperature: 37°C
  Growth strain: DH5alpha
  Copy number: High Copy
Gene/Insert
  Gene/Insert name: dCas9VP160 and MYRF sg5 gRNA
  gRNA/shRNA sequence: GCCCTGTGCCGGTGGTGGGC
  Species: H. sapiens (human)
  Insert size (bp): 20
  Entrez Gene: MYRF (a.k.a. C11orf9, MRF, Ndt80, pqn-47)
  Promoter: U6
  Cloning method: Restriction Enzyme; 5′ cloning site BbsI (destroyed during cloning); 3′ cloning site BbsI (destroyed during cloning)
  Sequencing primers: 5′ LKO5
Terms and licenses: Academic/Nonprofit Terms; Industry Terms: Not Available to Industry
How to cite: pYTP MYRF sg5 was a gift from Mahmoud Pouladi (Addgene plasmid # 88861 ; http://n2t.net/addgene:88861 ; RRID:Addgene_88861)
