[The description below was written by a language model from this plasmid's Addgene catalogue record and pLannotate feature annotations shown in this document.]
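Description:
pYTP MYRF sg5 is an all-in-one CRISPR activation plasmid for mammalian expression, built on the pAC154-dual-dCas9VP160-sgExpression backbone. It carries two expression units on a single 8.9 kb molecule. It is propagated in E. coli as a high-copy plasmid through a ColE1/pUC-type origin and selected with ampicillin via the β-lactamase gene. An M13/f1-type phage origin is also present. The annotation also picks up a single AAV2 inverted terminal repeat downstream of the polyadenylation signal. With only one ITR annotated, nothing in the record suggests the plasmid is meant for AAV packaging.

The first unit uses the human U6 RNA polymerase III promoter to transcribe a single guide RNA. This consists of a 20-nt spacer targeting human MYRF (myelin regulatory factor, also known as C11orf9 or MRF) fused to the Streptococcus pyogenes gRNA scaffold. The spacer was inserted as an oligonucleotide duplex into BbsI sites, which were destroyed in the process.

The second unit uses a hybrid CBh-type promoter, made up of the CMV enhancer, the chicken β-actin promoter and a hybrid intron. It drives an HA-tagged Cas9 coding sequence fused at its C-terminus to VP160, ten tandem copies of the minimal herpes simplex VP16 activation domain, and ends with a bovine growth hormone poly(A) signal. The automated annotation labels the nuclease simply as Cas9, but the catalogue entry identifies it as catalytically dead dCas9. The guide should therefore recruit a transcriptional activator rather than direct DNA cleavage.

The design implies use by transfection into human cells to upregulate endogenous MYRF. The "sg5" in the name suggests it is one of several guides tested against this gene. The record does not give the position of the target site relative to the MYRF promoter.
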