Features (pLannotate 1.2.2; 18 found; start..end, strand, type, name):
      1..241     +  promoter       U6 promoter: RNA polymerase III promoter for human U6 snRNA
    270..345     +  misc_RNA       gRNA scaffold: guide RNA scaffold for the Streptococcus pyogenes CRISPR/Cas9 system
    352..395     +  misc_RNA       gRNA scaffold (fragment): guide RNA scaffold for the Streptococcus pyogenes CRISPR/Cas9 system
    442..727     +  enhancer       CMV enhancer: human cytomegalovirus immediate early enhancer; contains an 18-bp deletion relative to the standard CMV enhancer
    729..1006    +  promoter       chicken β-actin promoter: No description available
   1007..1235    +  intron         hybrid intron: hybrid between chicken β-actin (CBA) and minute virus of mice (MMV) introns (Gray et al., 2011)
   1256..1283    +  CDS            3xHA (fragment): three tandem HA epitope tags
   1316..5416    +  CDS            Cas9: Cas9 (Csn1) endonuclease from the Streptococcus pyogenes Type II CRISPR/Cas system generates RNA-guided double strand breaks in DNA
   5474..5857    +  CDS            VP160: 10 tandem repeats of the minimal activation domain of herpes simplex virus VP16 (Cheng et al., 2013)
   5908..6019    +  polyA_signal   bGH poly(A) signal: bovine growth hormone polyadenylation signal
   6124..6264    +  repeat_region  AAV2 ITR: inverted terminal repeat of adeno-associated virus serotype 2 inverted
   6269..6320    -  misc_feature   bom (fragment): basis of mobility region from pBR322
   6339..6719    +  rep_origin     M13 ori (sequence partly withheld): M13 bacteriophage origin of replication; arrow indicates direction of (+) strand synthesis
   6795..6844    -  misc_feature   bom (fragment): basis of mobility region from pBR322
   6946..6981    -  CDS            rop (fragment): Rop protein, which maintains plasmids at low copy number; rop
   7076..7180    +  promoter       AmpR promoter: bla
   7181..8041    +  CDS            AmpR: β-lactamase; bla; confers resistance to ampicillin, carbenicillin, and related antibiotics
   8212..8800    +  rep_origin     ori: high-copy-number ColE1/pMB1/pBR322/pUC origin of replication
>Addgene plasmid #88861 | pYTP MYRF sg5 | depositor full sequence | sequence record 172482 | pYTP MYRF sg5 sequence 8861 bps
GAGGGCCTATTTCCCATGATTCCTTCATATTTGCATATACGATACAAGGCTGTTAGAGAGATAATTGGAA
TTAATTTGACTGTAAACACAAAGATATTAGTACAAAATACGTGACGTAGAAAGTAATAATTTCTTGGGTA
GTTTGCAGTTTTAAAATTATGTTTTAAAATGGACTATCATATGCTTACCGTAACTTGAAAGTATTTCGAT
TTCTTGGCTTTATATATCTTGTGGAAAGGACGAAACACCGCCCTGTGCCGGTGGTGGGCGTTTTAGAGCT
AGAAATAGCAAGTTAAAATAAGGCTAGTCCGTTATCAACTTGAAAAAGTGGCACCGAGTCGGTGCTTTTT
TGTTTTAGAGCTAGAAATAGCAAGTTAAAATAAGGCTAGTCCGTTTTTAGCGCGTGCGCCAATTCTGCAG
ACAAATGGCTCTAGAGGTACCCGTTACATAACTTACGGTAAATGGCCCGCCTGGCTGACCGCCCAACGAC
CCCCGCCCATTGACGTCAATAGTAACGCCAATAGGGACTTTCCATTGACGTCAATGGGTGGAGTATTTAC
GGTAAACTGCCCACTTGGCAGTACATCAAGTGTATCATATGCCAAGTACGCCCCCTATTGACGTCAATGA
CGGTAAATGGCCCGCCTGGCATTGTGCCCAGTACATGACCTTATGGGACTTTCCTACTTGGCAGTACATC
TACGTATTAGTCATCGCTATTACCATGGTCGAGGTGAGCCCCACGTTCTGCTTCACTCTCCCCATCTCCC
CCCCCTCCCCACCCCCAATTTTGTATTTATTTATTTTTTAATTATTTTGTGCAGCGATGGGGGCGGGGGG
GGGGGGGGGGCGCGCGCCAGGCGGGGCGGGGCGGGGCGAGGGGCGGGGCGGGGCGAGGCGGAGAGGTGCG
GCGGCAGCCAATCAGAGCGGCGCGCTCCGAAAGTTTCCTTTTATGGCGAGGCGGCGGCGGCGGCGGCCCT
ATAAAAAGCGAAGCGCGCGGCGGGCGGGAGTCGCTGCGACGCTGCCTTCGCCCCGTGCCCCGCTCCGCCG
CCGCCTCGCGCCGCCCGCCCCGGCTCTGACTGACCGCGTTACTCCCACAGGTGAGCGGGCGGGACGGCCC
TTCTCCTCCGGGCTGTAATTAGCTGAGCAAGAGGTAAGGGTTTAAGGGATGGTTGGTTGGTGGGGTATTA
ATGTTTAATTACCTGGAGCACCTGCCTGAAATCACTTTTTTTCAGGTTGGACCGGTGCCACCATGTACCC
ATACGATGTTCCAGATTACGCTTCGCCGAAGAAAAAGCGCAAGGTCGAAGCGTCCGACAAGAAGTACAGC
ATCGGCCTGGCCATCGGCACCAACTCTGTGGGCTGGGCCGTGATCACCGACGAGTACAAGGTGCCCAGCA
AGAAATTCAAGGTGCTGGGCAACACCGACCGGCACAGCATCAAGAAGAACCTGATCGGAGCCCTGCTGTT
CGACAGCGGCGAAACAGCCGAGGCCACCCGGCTGAAGAGAACCGCCAGAAGAAGATACACCAGACGGAAG
AACCGGATCTGCTATCTGCAAGAGATCTTCAGCAACGAGATGGCCAAGGTGGACGACAGCTTCTTCCACA
GACTGGAAGAGTCCTTCCTGGTGGAAGAGGATAAGAAGCACGAGCGGCACCCCATCTTCGGCAACATCGT
GGACGAGGTGGCCTACCACGAGAAGTACCCCACCATCTACCACCTGAGAAAGAAACTGGTGGACAGCACC
GACAAGGCCGACCTGCGGCTGATCTATCTGGCCCTGGCCCACATGATCAAGTTCCGGGGCCACTTCCTGA
TCGAGGGCGACCTGAACCCCGACAACAGCGACGTGGACAAGCTGTTCATCCAGCTGGTGCAGACCTACAA
CCAGCTGTTCGAGGAAAACCCCATCAACGCCAGCGGCGTGGACGCCAAGGCCATCCTGTCTGCCAGACTG
AGCAAGAGCAGACGGCTGGAAAATCTGATCGCCCAGCTGCCCGGCGAGAAGAAGAATGGCCTGTTCGGCA
ACCTGATTGCCCTGAGCCTGGGCCTGACCCCCAACTTCAAGAGCAACTTCGACCTGGCCGAGGATGCCAA
ACTGCAGCTGAGCAAGGACACCTACGACGACGACCTGGACAACCTGCTGGCCCAGATCGGCGACCAGTAC
GCCGACCTGTTTCTGGCCGCCAAGAACCTGTCCGACGCCATCCTGCTGAGCGACATCCTGAGAGTGAACA
CCGAGATCACCAAGGCCCCCCTGAGCGCCTCTATGATCAAGAGATACGACGAGCACCACCAGGACCTGAC
CCTGCTGAAAGCTCTCGTGCGGCAGCAGCTGCCTGAGAAGTACAAAGAGATTTTCTTCGACCAGAGCAAG
AACGGCTACGCCGGCTACATTGACGGCGGAGCCAGCCAGGAAGAGTTCTACAAGTTCATCAAGCCCATCC
TGGAAAAGATGGACGGCACCGAGGAACTGCTCGTGAAGCTGAACAGAGAGGACCTGCTGCGGAAGCAGCG
GACCTTCGACAACGGCAGCATCCCCCACCAGATCCACCTGGGAGAGCTGCACGCCATTCTGCGGCGGCAG
GAAGATTTTTACCCATTCCTGAAGGACAACCGGGAAAAGATCGAGAAGATCCTGACCTTCCGCATCCCCT
ACTACGTGGGCCCTCTGGCCAGGGGAAACAGCAGATTCGCCTGGATGACCAGAAAGAGCGAGGAAACCAT
CACCCCCTGGAACTTCGAGGAAGTGGTGGACAAGGGCGCTTCCGCCCAGAGCTTCATCGAGCGGATGACC
AACTTCGATAAGAACCTGCCCAACGAGAAGGTGCTGCCCAAGCACAGCCTGCTGTACGAGTACTTCACCG
TGTATAACGAGCTGACCAAAGTGAAATACGTGACCGAGGGAATGAGAAAGCCCGCCTTCCTGAGCGGCGA
GCAGAAAAAGGCCATCGTGGACCTGCTGTTCAAGACCAACCGGAAAGTGACCGTGAAGCAGCTGAAAGAG
GACTACTTCAAGAAAATCGAGTGCTTCGACTCCGTGGAAATCTCCGGCGTGGAAGATCGGTTCAACGCCT
CCCTGGGCACATACCACGATCTGCTGAAAATTATCAAGGACAAGGACTTCCTGGACAATGAGGAAAACGA
GGACATTCTGGAAGATATCGTGCTGACCCTGACACTGTTTGAGGACAGAGAGATGATCGAGGAACGGCTG
AAAACCTATGCCCACCTGTTCGACGACAAAGTGATGAAGCAGCTGAAGCGGCGGAGATACACCGGCTGGG
GCAGGCTGAGCCGGAAGCTGATCAACGGCATCCGGGACAAGCAGTCCGGCAAGACAATCCTGGATTTCCT
GAAGTCCGACGGCTTCGCCAACAGAAACTTCATGCAGCTGATCCACGACGACAGCCTGACCTTTAAAGAG
GACATCCAGAAAGCCCAGGTGTCCGGCCAGGGCGATAGCCTGCACGAGCACATTGCCAATCTGGCCGGCA
GCCCCGCCATTAAGAAGGGCATCCTGCAGACAGTGAAGGTGGTGGACGAGCTCGTGAAAGTGATGGGCCG
GCACAAGCCCGAGAACATCGTGATCGAAATGGCCAGAGAGAACCAGACCACCCAGAAGGGACAGAAGAAC
AGCCGCGAGAGAATGAAGCGGATCGAAGAGGGCATCAAAGAGCTGGGCAGCCAGATCCTGAAAGAACACC
CCGTGGAAAACACCCAGCTGCAGAACGAGAAGCTGTACCTGTACTACCTGCAGAATGGGCGGGATATGTA
CGTGGACCAGGAACTGGACATCAACCGGCTGTCCGACTACGATGTGGACGCCATCGTGCCTCAGAGCTTT
CTGAAGGACGACTCCATCGACAACAAGGTGCTGACCAGAAGCGACAAGAACCGGGGCAAGAGCGACAACG
TGCCCTCCGAAGAGGTCGTGAAGAAGATGAAGAACTACTGGCGGCAGCTGCTGAACGCCAAGCTGATTAC
CCAGAGAAAGTTCGACAATCTGACCAAGGCCGAGAGAGGCGGCCTGAGCGAACTGGATAAGGCCGGCTTC
ATCAAGAGACAGCTGGTGGAAACCCGGCAGATCACAAAGCACGTGGCACAGATCCTGGACTCCCGGATGA
ACACTAAGTACGACGAGAATGACAAGCTGATCCGGGAAGTGAAAGTGATCACCCTGAAGTCCAAGCTGGT
GTCCGATTTCCGGAAGGATTTCCAGTTTTACAAAGTGCGCGAGATCAACAACTACCACCACGCCCACGAC
GCCTACCTGAACGCCGTCGTGGGAACCGCCCTGATCAAAAAGTACCCTAAGCTGGAAAGCGAGTTCGTGT
ACGGCGACTACAAGGTGTACGACGTGCGGAAGATGATCGCCAAGAGCGAGCAGGAAATCGGCAAGGCTAC
CGCCAAGTACTTCTTCTACAGCAACATCATGAACTTTTTCAAGACCGAGATTACCCTGGCCAACGGCGAG
ATCCGGAAGCGGCCTCTGATCGAGACAAACGGCGAAACCGGGGAGATCGTGTGGGATAAGGGCCGGGATT
TTGCCACCGTGCGGAAAGTGCTGAGCATGCCCCAAGTGAATATCGTGAAAAAGACCGAGGTGCAGACAGG
CGGCTTCAGCAAAGAGTCTATCCTGCCCAAGAGGAACAGCGATAAGCTGATCGCCAGAAAGAAGGACTGG
GACCCTAAGAAGTACGGCGGCTTCGACAGCCCCACCGTGGCCTATTCTGTGCTGGTGGTGGCCAAAGTGG
AAAAGGGCAAGTCCAAGAAACTGAAGAGTGTGAAAGAGCTGCTGGGGATCACCATCATGGAAAGAAGCAG
CTTCGAGAAGAATCCCATCGACTTTCTGGAAGCCAAGGGCTACAAAGAAGTGAAAAAGGACCTGATCATC
AAGCTGCCTAAGTACTCCCTGTTCGAGCTGGAAAACGGCCGGAAGAGAATGCTGGCCTCTGCCGGCGAAC
TGCAGAAGGGAAACGAACTGGCCCTGCCCTCCAAATATGTGAACTTCCTGTACCTGGCCAGCCACTATGA
GAAGCTGAAGGGCTCCCCCGAGGATAATGAGCAGAAACAGCTGTTTGTGGAACAGCACAAGCACTACCTG
GACGAGATCATCGAGCAGATCAGCGAGTTCTCCAAGAGAGTGATCCTGGCCGACGCTAATCTGGACAAAG
TGCTGTCCGCCTACAACAAGCACCGGGATAAGCCCATCAGAGAGCAGGCCGAGAATATCATCCACCTGTT
TACCCTGACCAATCTGGGAGCCCCTGCCGCCTTCAAGTACTTTGACACCACCATCGACCGGAAGAGGTAC
ACCAGCACCAAAGAGGTGCTGGACGCCACCCTGATCCACCAGAGCATCACCGGCCTGTACGAGACACGGA
TCGACCTGTCTCAGCTGGGAGGCGACAGCCCCAAGAAGAAGAGAAAGGTGGAGGCCAGCGGGCCGGCCGG
ATCCGGGCGCGCCGACGCGCTGGACGATTTCGATCTCGACATGCTGGGTTCTGATGCCCTCGATGACTTT
GACCTGGATATGTTGGGAAGCGACGCATTGGATGACTTTGATCTGGACATGCTCGGCTCCGATGCTCTGG
ACGATTTCGATCTCGATATGTTAGGGTCAGACGCACTGGATGATTTCGACCTTGATATGTTGGGAAGCGA
TGCCCTTGATGATTTCGACCTGGACATGCTCGGCAGCGACGCCCTGGACGATTTCGATCTGGACATGCTG
GGGTCCGATGCCTTGGATGATTTTGACTTGGATATGCTGGGGAGTGATGCCCTGGACGACTTTGACCTGG
ACATGCTGGGCTCCGATGCGCTCGATGACTTCGATTTGGATATGTTGTATATCGATTGATTAATTAAGAA
TTCCTAGAGCTCGCTGATCAGCCTCGACTGTGCCTTCTAGTTGCCAGCCATCTGTTGTTTGCCCCTCCCC
CGTGCCTTCCTTGACCCTGGAAGGTGCCACTCCCACTGTCCTTTCCTAATAAAATGAGGAAATTGCATCG
CATTGTCTGAGTAGGTGTCATTCTATTCTGGGGGGTGGGGTGGGGCAGGACAGCAAGGGGGAGGATTGGG
AAGAGAATAGCAGGCATGCTGGGGAGCGGCCGCAGGAACCCCTAGTGATGGAGTTGGCCACTCCCTCTCT
GCGCGCTCGCTCGCTCACTGAGGCCGGGCGACCAAAGGTCGCCCGACGCCCGGGCTTTGCCCGGGCGGCC
TCAGTGAGCGAGCGAGCGCGCAGCTGCCTGCAGGGGCGCCTGATGCGGTATTTTCTCCTTACGCATCTGT
GCGGTATTTCACACCGCATA
[142 nt withheld, positions 6321-6462]
C
[141 nt withheld, positions 6464-6604]
CCTTTGACGTTGGAGTCCACGTTCTTT
[37 nt withheld, positions 6632-6668]
ACCCTATCTCGGGCTATTCTTTTGATTTATAAGGGATTTTGCCGATTTCGGCCTATTGGTTAAAAAATGA
GCTGATTTAACAAAAATTTAACGCGAATTTTAACAAAATATTAACGTTTACAATTTTATGGTGCACTCTC
AGTACAATCTGCTCTGATGCCGCATAGTTAAGCCAGCCCCGACACCCGCCAACACCCGCTGACGCGCCCT
GACGGGCTTGTCTGCTCCCGGCATCCGCTTACAGACAAGCTGTGACCGTCTCCGGGAGCTGCATGTGTCA
GAGGTTTTCACCGTCATCACCGAAACGCGCGAGACGAAAGGGCCTCGTGATACGCCTATTTTTATAGGTT
AATGTCATGATAATAATGGTTTCTTAGACGTCAGGTGGCACTTTTCGGGGAAATGTGCGCGGAACCCCTA
TTTGTTTATTTTTCTAAATACATTCAAATATGTATCCGCTCATGAGACAATAACCCTGATAAATGCTTCA
ATAATATTGAAAAAGGAAGAGTATGAGTATTCAACATTTCCGTGTCGCCCTTATTCCCTTTTTTGCGGCA
TTTTGCCTTCCTGTTTTTGCTCACCCAGAAACGCTGGTGAAAGTAAAAGATGCTGAAGATCAGTTGGGTG
CACGAGTGGGTTACATCGAACTGGATCTCAACAGCGGTAAGATCCTTGAGAGTTTTCGCCCCGAAGAACG
TTTTCCAATGATGAGCACTTTTAAAGTTCTGCTATGTGGCGCGGTATTATCCCGTATTGACGCCGGGCAA
GAGCAACTCGGTCGCCGCATACACTATTCTCAGAATGACTTGGTTGAGTACTCACCAGTCACAGAAAAGC
ATCTTACGGATGGCATGACAGTAAGAGAATTATGCAGTGCTGCCATAACCATGAGTGATAACACTGCGGC
CAACTTACTTCTGACAACGATCGGAGGACCGAAGGAGCTAACCGCTTTTTTGCACAACATGGGGGATCAT
GTAACTCGCCTTGATCGTTGGGAACCGGAGCTGAATGAAGCCATACCAAACGACGAGCGTGACACCACGA
TGCCTGTAGCAATGGCAACAACGTTGCGCAAACTATTAACTGGCGAACTACTTACTCTAGCTTCCCGGCA
ACAATTAATAGACTGGATGGAGGCGGATAAAGTTGCAGGACCACTTCTGCGCTCGGCCCTTCCGGCTGGC
TGGTTTATTGCTGATAAATCTGGAGCCGGTGAGCGTGGAAGCCGCGGTATCATTGCAGCACTGGGGCCAG
ATGGTAAGCCCTCCCGTATCGTAGTTATCTACACGACGGGGAGTCAGGCAACTATGGATGAACGAAATAG
ACAGATCGCTGAGATAGGTGCCTCACTGATTAAGCATTGGTAACTGTCAGACCAAGTTTACTCATATATA
CTTTAGATTGATTTAAAACTTCATTTTTAATTTAAAAGGATCTAGGTGAAGATCCTTTTTGATAATCTCA
TGACCAAAATCCCTTAACGTGAGTTTTCGTTCCACTGAGCGTCAGACCCCGTAGAAAAGATCAAAGGATC
TTCTTGAGATCCTTTTTTTCTGCGCGTAATCTGCTGCTTGCAAACAAAAAAACCACCGCTACCAGCGGTG
GTTTGTTTGCCGGATCAAGAGCTACCAACTCTTTTTCCGAAGGTAACTGGCTTCAGCAGAGCGCAGATAC
CAAATACTGTCCTTCTAGTGTAGCCGTAGTTAGGCCACCACTTCAAGAACTCTGTAGCACCGCCTACATA
CCTCGCTCTGCTAATCCTGTTACCAGTGGCTGCTGCCAGTGGCGATAAGTCGTGTCTTACCGGGTTGGAC
TCAAGACGATAGTTACCGGATAAGGCGCAGCGGTCGGGCTGAACGGGGGGTTCGTGCACACAGCCCAGCT
TGGAGCGAACGACCTACACCGAACTGAGATACCTACAGCGTGAGCTATGAGAAAGCGCCACGCTTCCCGA
AGGGAGAAAGGCGGACAGGTATCCGGTAAGCGGCAGGGTCGGAACAGGAGAGCGCACGAGGGAGCTTCCA
GGGGGAAACGCCTGGTATCTTTATAGTCCTGTCGGGTTTCGCCACCTCTGACTTGAGCGTCGATTTTTGT
GATGCTCGTCAGGGGGGCGGAGCCTATGGAAAAACGCCAGCAACGCGGCCTTTTTACGGTTCCTGGCCTT
TTGCTGGCCTTTTGCTCACATGT
