>Addgene plasmid #88861 | pYTP MYRF sg5 | addgene partial sequence | sequence record 179757 | Addgene Partial NGS Result
TTTTTTCAGGTTGGACCGGTGCCACCATGTACCCATACGATGTTCCAGATTACGCTTCGCCGAAGAAAAA
GCGCAAGGTCGAAGCGTCCGACAAGAAGTACAGCATCGGCCTGGCCATCGGCACCAACTCTGTGGGCTGG
GCCGTGATCACCGACGAGTACAAGGTGCCCAGCAAGAAATTCAAGGTGCTGGGCAACACCGACCGGCACA
GCATCAAGAAGAACCTGATCGGAGCCCTGCTGTTCGACAGCGGCGAAACAGCCGAGGCCACCCGGCTGAA
GAGAACCGCCAGAAGAAGATACACCAGACGGAAGAACCGGATCTGCTATCTGCAAGAGATCTTCAGCAAC
GAGATGGCCAAGGTGGACGACAGCTTCTTCCACAGACTGGAAGAGTCCTTCCTGGTGGAAGAGGATAAGA
AGCACGAGCGGCACCCCATCTTCGGCAACATCGTGGACGAGGTGGCCTACCACGAGAAGTACCCCACCAT
CTACCACCTGAGAAAGAAACTGGTGGACAGCACCGACAAGGCCGACCTGCGGCTGATCTATCTGGCCCTG
GCCCACATGATCAAGTTCCGGGGCCACTTCCTGATCGAGGGCGACCTGAACCCCGACAACAGCGACGTGG
ACAAGCTGTTCATCCAGCTGGTGCAGACCTACAACCAGCTGTTCGAGGAAAACCCCATCAACGCCAGCGG
CGTGGACGCCAAGGCCATCCTGTCTGCCAGACTGAGCAAGAGCAGACGGCTGGAAAATCTGATCGCCCAG
CTGCCCGGCGAGAAGAAGAATGGCCTGTTCGGCAACCTGATTGCCCTGAGCCTGGGCCTGACCCCCAACT
TCAAGAGCAACTTCGACCTGGCCGAGGATGCCAAACTGCAGCTGAGCAAGGACACCTACGACGACGACCT
GGACAACCTGCTGGCCCAGATCGGCGACCAGTACGCCGACCTGTTTCTGGCCGCCAAGAACCTGTCCGAC
GCCATCCTGCTGAGCGACATCCTGAGAGTGAACACCGAGATCACCAAGGCCCCCCTGAGCGCCTCTATGA
TCAAGAGATACGACGAGCACCACCAGGACCTGACCCTGCTGAAAGCTCTCGTGCGGCAGCAGCTGCCTGA
GAAGTACAAAGAGATTTTCTTCGACCAGAGCAAGAACGGCTACGCCGGCTACATTGACGGCGGAGCCAGC
CAGGAAGAGTTCTACAAGTTCATCAAGCCCATCCTGGAAAAGATGGACGGCACCGAGGAACTGCTCGTGA
AGCTGAACAGAGAGGACCTGCTGCGGAAGCAGCGGACCTTCGACAACGGCAGCATCCCCCACCAGATCCA
CCTGGGAGAGCTGCACGCCATTCTGCGGCGGCAGGAAGATTTTTACCCATTCCTGAAGGACAACCGGGAA
AAGATCGAGAAGATCCTGACCTTCCGCATCCCCTACTACGTGGGCCCTCTGGCCAGGGGAAACAGCAGAT
TCGCCTGGATGACCAGAAAGAGCGAGGAAACCATCACCCCCTGGAACTTCGAGGAAGTGGTGGACAAGGG
CGCTTCCGCCCAGAGCTTCATCGAGCGGATGACCAACTTCGATAAGAACCTGCCCAACGAGAAGGTGCTG
CCCAAGCACAGCCTGCTGTACGAGTACTTCACCGTGTATAACGAGCTGACCAAAGTGAAATACGTGACCG
AGGGAATGAGAAAGCCCGCCTTCCTGAGCGGCGAGCAGAAAAAGGCCATCGTGGACCTGCTGTTCAAGAC
CAACCGGAAAGTGACCGTGAAGCAGCTGAAAGAGGACTACTTCAAGAAAATCGAGTGCTTCGACTCCGTG
GAAATCTCCGGCGTGGAAGATCGGTTCAACGCCTCCCTGGGCACATACCACGATCTGCTGAAAATTATCA
AGGACAAGGACTTCCTGGACAATGAGGAAAACGAGGACATTCTGGAAGATATCGTGCTGACCCTGACACT
GTTTGAGGACAGAGAGATGATCGAGGAACGGCTGAAAACCTATGCCCACCTGTTCGACGACAAAGTGATG
AAGCAGCTGAAGCGGCGGAGATACACCGGCTGGGGCAGGCTGAGCCGGAAGCTGATCAACGGCATCCGGG
ACAAGCAGTCCGGCAAGACAATCCTGGATTTCCTGAAGTCCGACGGCTTCGCCAACAGAAACTTCATGCA
GCTGATCCACGACGACAGCCTGACCTTTAAAGAGGACATCCAGAAAGCCCAGGTGTCCGGCCAGGGCGAT
AGCCTGCACGAGCACATTGCCAATCTGGCCGGCAGCCCCGCCATTAAGAAGGGCATCCTGCAGACAGTGA
AGGTGGTGGACGAGCTCGTGAAAGTGATGGGCCGGCACAAGCCCGAGAACATCGTGATCGAAATGGCCAG
AGAGAACCAGACCACCCAGAAGGGACAGAAGAACAGCCGCGAGAGAATGAAGCGGATCGAAGAGGGCATC
AAAGAGCTGGGCAGCCAGATCCTGAAAGAACACCCCGTGGAAAACACCCAGCTGCAGAACGAGAAGCTGT
ACCTGTACTACCTGCAGAATGGGCGGGATATGTACGTGGACCAGGAACTGGACATCAACCGGCTGTCCGA
CTACGATGTGGACGCCATCGTGCCTCAGAGCTTTCTGAAGGACGACTCCATCGACAACAAGGTGCTGACC
AGAAGCGACAAGAACCGGGGCAAGAGCGACAACGTGCCCTCCGAAGAGGTCGTGAAGAAGATGAAGAACT
ACTGGCGGCAGCTGCTGAACGCCAAGCTGATTACCCAGAGAAAGTTCGACAATCTGACCAAGGCCGAGAG
AGGCGGCCTGAGCGAACTGGATAAGGCCGGCTTCATCAAGAGACAGCTGGTGGAAACCCGGCAGATCACA
AAGCACGTGGCACAGATCCTGGACTCCCGGATGAACACTAAGTACGACGAGAATGACAAGCTGATCCGGG
AAGTGAAAGTGATCACCCTGAAGTCCAAGCTGGTGTCCGATTTCCGGAAGGATTTCCAGTTTTACAAAGT
GCGCGAGATCAACAACTACCACCACGCCCACGACGCCTACCTGAACGCCGTCGTGGGAACCGCCCTGATC
AAAAAGTACCCTAAGCTGGAAAGCGAGTTCGTGTACGGCGACTACAAGGTGTACGACGTGCGGAAGATGA
TCGCCAAGAGCGAGCAGGAAATCGGCAAGGCTACCGCCAAGTACTTCTTCTACAGCAACATCATGAACTT
TTTCAAGACCGAGATTACCCTGGCCAACGGCGAGATCCGGAAGCGGCCTCTGATCGAGACAAACGGCGAA
ACCGGGGAGATCGTGTGGGATAAGGGCCGGGATTTTGCCACCGTGCGGAAAGTGCTGAGCATGCCCCAAG
TGAATATCGTGAAAAAGACCGAGGTGCAGACAGGCGGCTTCAGCAAAGAGTCTATCCTGCCCAAGAGGAA
CAGCGATAAGCTGATCGCCAGAAAGAAGGACTGGGACCCTAAGAAGTACGGCGGCTTCGACAGCCCCACC
GTGGCCTATTCTGTGCTGGTGGTGGCCAAAGTGGAAAAGGGCAAGTCCAAGAAACTGAAGAGTGTGAAAG
AGCTGCTGGGGATCACCATCATGGAAAGAAGCAGCTTCGAGAAGAATCCCATCGACTTTCTGGAAGCCAA
GGGCTACAAAGAAGTGAAAAAGGACCTGATCATCAAGCTGCCTAAGTACTCCCTGTTCGAGCTGGAAAAC
GGCCGGAAGAGAATGCTGGCCTCTGCCGGCGAACTGCAGAAGGGAAACGAACTGGCCCTGCCCTCCAAAT
ATGTGAACTTCCTGTACCTGGCCAGCCACTATGAGAAGCTGAAGGGCTCCCCCGAGGATAATGAGCAGAA
ACAGCTGTTTGTGGAACAGCACAAGCACTACCTGGACGAGATCATCGAGCAGATCAGCGAGTTCTCCAAG
AGAGTGATCCTGGCCGACGCTAATCTGGACAAAGTGCTGTCCGCCTACAACAAGCACCGGGATAAGCCCA
TCAGAGAGCAGGCCGAGAATATCATCCACCTGTTTACCCTGACCAATCTGGGAGCCCCTGCCGCCTTCAA
GTACTTTGACACCACCATCGACCGGAAGAGGTACACCAGCACCAAAGAGGTGCTGGACGCCACCCTGATC
CACCAGAGCATCACCGGCCTGTACGAGACACGGATCGACCTGTCTCAGCTGGGAGGCGACAGCCCCAAGA
AGAAGAGAAAGGTGGAGGCCAGCGGGCCGGCCGGATCCGGGCGCGCCGACGCGCTGGACGATTTCGATCT
CGACATGCTGGGTTCTGATGCCCTCGATGACTTTGACCTGGATATGTTGGGAAGCGACGCATTGGATGAC
TTTGATCTGGACATGCTCGGCTCCGATGCTCTGGACGATTTCGATCTCGATATGTTAGGGTCAGACGCAC
TGGATGATTTCGACCTTGATATGTTGGGAAGCGATGCCCTTGATGATTTCGACCTGGACATGCTCGGCAG
CGACGCCCTGGACGATTTCGATCTGGACATGCTGGGGTCCGATGCCTTGGATGATTTTGACTTGGATATG
CTGGGGAGTGATGCCCTGGACGACTTTGACCTGGACATGCTGGGCTCCGATGCGCTCGATGACTTCGATT
TGGATATGTTGTATATCGATTGATTAATTAAGAATTCCTAGAGCTCGCTGATCAGCCTCGACTGTGCCTT
CTAGTTGCCAGCCATCTGTTGTTTGCCCCTCCCCCGTGCCTTCCTTGACCCTGGAAGGTGCCACTCCCAC
TGTCCTTTCCTAATAAAATGAGGAAATTGCATCGCATTGTCTGAGTAGGTGTCATTCTATTCTGGGGGGT
GGGGTGGGGCAGGACAGCAAGGGGGAGGATTGGGAAGAGAATAGCAGGCATGCTGGGGAGCGGCCGCAGG
AACCCCTAGTGATGGAGTTGGCCACTCCCTCTCTGCGCGCTCGCTCGCTCACTGAGGCCGGGCGACCAAA
GGTCGCCCGACGCCCGGGCTTTGCCCGGGCGGCCTCAGTGAGCGAGCGAGCGCGCAGCTGCCTGCAGGGG
CGCCTGATGCGGTATTTTCTCCTTACGCATCTGTGCGGTATTTCACACCGCATA
[95 nt withheld, positions 5095-5189]
T
[46 nt withheld, positions 5191-5236]
C
[141 nt withheld, positions 5238-5378]
CCTTTGACGTTGGAGTCCACGTTCTTT
[37 nt withheld, positions 5406-5442]
ACTCTATCTCGGGCTATTCTTTTGATTTATAAGGGATTTTGCCGATTTCGGTCTATTGGTTAAAAAATGA
GCTGATTTAACAAAAATTTAACGCGAATTTTAACAAAATATTAACGTTTACAATTTTATGGTGCACTCTC
AGTACAATCTGCTCTGATGCCGCATAGTTAAGCCAGCCCCGACACCCGCCAACACCCGCTGACGCGCCCT
GACGGGCTTGTCTGCTCCCGGCATCCGCTTACAGACAAGCTGTGACCGTCTCCGGGAGCTGCATGTGTCA
GAGGTTTTCACCGTCATCACCGAAACGCGCGAGACGAAAGGGCCTCGTGATACGCCTATTTTTATAGGTT
AATGTCATGATAATAATGGTTTCTTAGACGTCAGGTGGCACTTTTCGGGGAAATGTGCGCGGAACCCCTA
TTTGTTTATTTTTCTAAATACATTCAAATATGTATCCGCTCATGAGACAATAACCCTGATAAATGCTTCA
ATAATATTGAAAAAGGAAGAGTATGAGTATTCAACATTTCCGTGTCGCCCTTATTCCCTTTTTTGCGGCA
TTTTGCCTTCCTGTTTTTGCTCACCCAGAAACGCTGGTGAAAGTAAAAGATGCTGAAGATCAGTTGGGTG
CACGAGTGGGTTACATCGAACTGGATCTCAACAGCGGTAAGATCCTTGAGAGTTTTCGCCCCGAAGAACG
TTTTCCAATGATGAGCACTTTTAAAGTTCTGCTATGTGGCGCGGTATTATCCCGTATTGACGCCGGGCAA
GAGCAACTCGGTCGCCGCATACACTATTCTCAGAATGACTTGGTTGAGTACTCACCAGTCACAGAAAAGC
ATCTTACGGATGGCATGACAGTAAGAGAATTATGCAGTGCTGCCATAACCATGAGTGATAACACTGCGGC
CAACTTACTTCTGACAACGATCGGAGGACCGAAGGAGCTAACCGCTTTTTTGCACAACATGGGGGATCAT
GTAACTCGCCTTGATCGTTGGGAACCGGAGCTGAATGAAGCCATACCAAACGACGAGCGTGACACCACGA
TGCCTGTAGCAATGGCAACAACGTTGCGCAAACTATTAACTGGCGAACTACTTACTCTAGCTTCCCGGCA
ACAATTAATAGACTGGATGGAGGCGGATAAAGTTGCAGGACCACTTCTGCGCTCGGCCCTTCCGGCTGGC
TGGTTTATTGCTGATAAATCTGGAGCCGGTGAGCGTGGAAGCCGCGGTATCATTGCAGCACTGGGGCCAG
ATGGTAAGCCCTCCCGTATCGTAGTTATCTACACGACGGGGAGTCAGGCAACTATGGATGAACGAAATAG
ACAGATCGCTGAGATAGGTGCCTCACTGATTAAGCATTGGTAACTGTCAGACCAAGTTTACTCATATATA
CTTTAGATTGATTTAAAACTTCATTTTTAATTTAAAAGGATCTAGGTGAAGATCCTTTTTGATAATCTCA
TGACCAAAATCCCTTAACGTGAGTTTTCGTTCCACTGAGCGTCAGACCCCGTAGAAAAGATCAAAGGATC
TTCTTGAGATCCTTTTTTTCTGCGCGTAATCTGCTGCTTGCAAACAAAAAAACCACCGCTACCAGCGGTG
GTTTGTTTGCCGGATCAAGAGCTACCAACTCTTTTTCCGAAGGTAACTGGCTTCAGCAGAGCGCAGATAC
CAAATACTGTTCTTCTAGTGTAGCCGTAGTTAGGCCACCACTTCAAGAACTCTGTAGCACCGCCTACATA
CCTCGCTCTGCTAATCCTGTTACCAGTGGCTGCTGCCAGTGGCGATAAGTCGTGTCTTACCGGGTTGGAC
TCAAGACGATAGTTACCGGATAAGGCGCAGCGGTCGGGCTGAACGGGGGGTTCGTGCACACAGCCCAGCT
TGGAGCGAACGACCTACACCGAACTGAGATACCTACAGCGTGAGCTATGAGAAAGCGCCACGCTTCCCGA
AGGGAGAAAGGCGGACAGGTATCCGGTAAGCGGCAGGGTCGGAACAGGAGAGCGCACGAGGGAGCTTCCA
GGGGGAAACGCCTGGTATCTTTATAGTCCTGTCGGGTTTCGCCACCTCTGACTTGAGCGTCGATTTTTGT
GATGCTCGTCAGGGGGGCGGAGCCTATGGAAAAACGCCAGCAACGCGGCCTTTTTACGGTTCCTGGCCTT
TTGCTGGCCTTTTGCTCACATGTGAGGGCCTATTTCCCATGATTCCTTCATATTTGCATATACGATACAA
GGCTGTTAGAGAGATAATTGGAATTAATTTGACTGTAAACACAAAGATATTAGTACAAAATACGTGACGT
AGAAAGTAATAATTTCTTGGGTAGTTTGCAGTTTTAAAATTATGTTTTAAAATGGACTATCATATGCTTA
CCGTAACTTGAAAGTATTTCGATTTCTTGGCTTTATATATCTTGTGGAAAGGACGAAACACCGCCCTGTG
CCGGTGGTGGGCGTTTTAGAGCTAGAAATAGCAAGTTAAAATAAGGCTAGTCCGTTATCAACTTGAAAAA
GTGGCACCGAGTCGGTGCTTTTTTGTTTTAGAGCTAGAAATAGCAAGTTAAAATAAGGCTAGTCCGTTTT
TAGCGCGTGCGCCAATTCTGCAGACAAATGGCTCTAGAGGTACC
